Addgene plasmid #44188: Syntaxin-4 d10
Depositing lab: Thomas Weimbs. Depositing organization: University of California, Santa Barbara. Publication: Basolateral sorting of syntaxin 4 is dependent on its N-terminal domain and the AP1B clathrin adaptor, and required for the epithelial cell polarity. Reales E, Sharma N, Low SH, Folsch H, Weimbs T. PLoS One. 2011;6(6):e21181. doi: 10.1371/journal.pone.0021181. Epub 2011 Jun 15. PubMed 21698262.
Backbone
  Vector backbone: pcDNA4/TO
  Backbone manufacturer: Invitrogen
  Backbone size w/o insert (bp): 5100
  Modifications to backbone: added myc tag
  Vector type: Mammalian Expression
  Selectable markers: Zeocin
Growth in bacteria
  Bacterial resistance: Ampicillin, 100 μg/mL
  Growth temperature: 37°C
  Growth strain: DH5alpha
  Copy number: Unknown
Gene/Insert
  Gene/Insert name: Syntaxin-4 (alt names: Stx4; Syn4)
  Species: H. sapiens (human)
  Mutation: deleted first 10 amino acids
  Tag / fusion protein: 2xMyc (C terminal on backbone); His (C terminal on backbone)
Terms and licenses: Academic/Nonprofit Terms; Industry Terms: Not Available to Industry
Depositor comments: double myc tag followed by hexa-histidine tag
How to cite: Syntaxin-4 d10 was a gift from Thomas Weimbs (Addgene plasmid # 44188 ; http://n2t.net/addgene:44188 ; RRID:Addgene_44188)
