[The description below was written by a language model from this plasmid's Addgene catalogue record.]
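Description:
Syntaxin-4 d10 is a mammalian expression plasmid built on the Invitrogen pcDNA4/TO backbone (about 5.1 kb without insert), modified by the depositors to add a myc tag. It is propagated in E. coli under ampicillin selection, and it carries a Zeocin marker for selecting transfected mammalian cells, which allows stable lines to be established. The record does not list the promoter or provide a feature table. pcDNA4/TO is generally known as a tetracycline-regulated vector in which a CMV promoter carrying tet operator sites is repressed in cells expressing the Tet repressor and induced by tetracycline, while behaving constitutively in cells that lack the repressor.

The insert is human syntaxin-4 (Stx4, Syn4), a t-SNARE involved in vesicle fusion at the plasma membrane, here truncated to remove the first 10 amino acids. The protein is fused at its C terminus to a backbone-encoded double myc epitope followed by a hexahistidine tag, giving handles for immunodetection (for example by immunofluorescence or western blotting) and for metal-affinity capture.

According to the associated publication, which addresses the dependence of basolateral sorting of syntaxin 4 on its N-terminal domain and the AP1B clathrin adaptor, this construct most likely serves as an N-terminal deletion mutant for mapping the sorting signal that directs syntaxin 4 to the basolateral membrane of polarized epithelial cells. It would also allow the consequences of mis-sorting for epithelial polarity to be examined. The insert size and cloning sites are not stated in the record.
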