>Addgene plasmid #44188 | Syntaxin-4 d10 | addgene partial sequence | sequence record 66270 | CMV-F 5'-CGCAAATGGGCGGTAGGCGTG-3'
AGCAGAGCTCTCCCTATCAGTGATAGAGATCTCCCTATCAGTGATAGAGATCGTCGACGAGCTCGTTTAG
TGAACCGTCAGATCGCCTGGAGACGCCATCCACGCTGTTTTGACCTCCATAGAAGACACCGGGACCGATC
CAGCCTCCGGACTCTAGCGTTTAAACTTAAGCTTGGTACCGAGCTCGGATCCACTAGTCCAGTGTGGTGG
AATTCGATATGGGGGATGACAGCTCGGACGAAGAGGACAAGGAGCGGGTCGCGCTGGTGGTGCACCCGGG
CACGGCACGGCTGGGGAGCCCGGACGAGGAGTTCTTCCACAAGGTCCGGACAATTCGGCAGACTATTGTC
AAACTGGGGAATAAAGTCCAGGAGTTGGAGAAACAGCAGGTCACCATCCTGGCCACGCCCCTTCCCGAGG
AGAGCATGAAGCAGGAGCTGCAGAACCTGCGCGATGAGATCAAACAGCTGGGGAGGGAGATCCGCCTGCA
GCTGAAGGCCATAGAGCCCCAGAAGGAGGAAGCTGATGAGAACTATAACTCCGTCAACACAAGAATGAGA
AAAACCCAGCATGGGGTCCTGTCCCAGCAATTCGTGGAGCTCATCAACAAGTGCAATTCAATGCAGTCCG
AATACCGGGAGAAGAACGTGGAGCGGATTCGGAGGCAGCTGAAGATCACCAATGCTGGGATGGTGTCTGA
TGAGGAGTTGGAGCAGATGCTGGACAGTGGGCAAAGCGAGGTGTTTGTGTCCAATATCCTGAAGGACACG
CAGGTGACTCGACAGGCCTTAAATGAGATCTCGGCCCGGCACAGTGAGATCCAGCAGCTTGAACGCA
