>Addgene plasmid #44188 | Syntaxin-4 d10 | addgene partial sequence | sequence record 66271 | BGH-rev 5'-TAGAAGGCACAGTCGAGG-3'
ATGGTGATGGTGATGATGACCGGTATGCATATTCAGATCCTCTTCTGAGATGAGTTTTTGTTCGAAGGGC
CCCAGATCCTCTTCTGAGATGAGTTTTTGTTCTCGAGCTCCAACCACTGTGACGCCAATGATGACTGCTA
GGAGGACGACGGTGATGGACACACAGATGGCAATCAAGACTTTCTTCTTCCTCGCCTTCTTCTGGTTCTC
CAGGGCCGTCTTGACGTGCTCCTGCCCACGTTCCACGTAGTCCGCTGAGCTCAGGATGTTCTTCTCAATC
CGATTGATCATCTCCCCCTGCATCTCCACTTCGGTAGCCAGAAAAGTGAATATGTCGTGCAGCTCACGAA
TACTGCGTTCAAGCTGCTGGATCTCACTGTGCCGGGCCGAGATCTCATTTAAGGCCTGTCGAGTCACCTG
CGTGTCCTTCAGGATATTGGACACAAACACCTCGCTTTGCCCACTGTCCAGCATCTGCTCCAACTCCTCA
TCAGACACCATCCCAGCATTGGTGATCTTCAGCTGCCTCCGAATCCGCTCCACGTTCTTCTCCCGGTATT
CGGACTGCATTGAATTGCACTTGTTGATGAGCTCCACGAATTGCTGGGACAGGACCCCATGCTGGGTTTT
TCTCATTCTTGTGTTGACGGAGTTATAGTTCTCATCAGCTTCCTCCTTCTGGGGCTCTATGGCCTTCAGC
TGCAGGCGGATCTCCCTCCCCAGCTGTTTGATCTCATCGCGCAGGTTCTGCAGCTCCTGCTTCATGCTCT
CCTCGGGAAGGGGCGTGGCCAGGATGGTGACCTGCTGTTTCTCCAACTCCTGGACTTTATTCCCCAGTTT
GACAATAGTCTGCCGAAT
